>Addgene plasmid #64335 | 6691 Bicistronic_ires_puro | depositor full sequence | sequence record 108056 | 6691 Bicistronic_ires_puro sequence 6691 bps
ATCGATAAAATAAAAGATTTTATTTAGTCTCCAGAAAAAGGGGGGAATGAAAGACCCCACCTGTAGGTTT
GGCAAGCTAGCTTAAGTAACGCCATTTTGCAAGGCATGGAAAATACATAACTGAGAATAGAGAAGTTCAG
ATCAAGGTTAGGAACAGAGAGACAGCAGAATATGGGCCAAACAGGATATCTGTGGTAAGCAGTTCCTGCC
CCGGCTCAGGGCCAAGAACAGATGGTCCCCAGATGCGGTCCCGCCCTCAGCAGTTTCTAGAGAACCATCA
GATGTTTCCAGGGTGCCCCAAGGACCTGAAATGACCCTGTGCCTTATTTGAACTAACCAATCAGTTCGCT
TCTCGCTTCTGTTCGCGCGCTTCTGCTCCCCGAGCTCAATAAAAGAGCCCACAACCCCTCACTCGGCGCG
CCAGTCCTCCGATAGACTGCGTCGCCCGGGTACCCGTGTATCCAATAAACCCTCTTGCAGTTGCATCCGA
CTTGTGGTCTCGCTGTTCCTTGGGAGGGTCTCCTCTGAGTGATTGACTACCCGTCAGCGGGGGTCTTTCA
TGGGTAACAGTTTCTTGAAGTTGGAGAACAACATTCTGAGGGTAGGAGTCGAATATTAAGTAATCCTGAC
TCAATTAGCCACTGTTTTGAATCCACATACTCCAATACTCCTGAAATAGTTCATTATGGACAGCGCAAAA
AGAGCTGGGGAGAATTGTGAAATTGTTATCCGCTCACAATTCCACACAACATACGAGCCGGAAGCATAAA
GTGTAAAGCCTGGGGTGCCTAATGAGTGAGCTAACTCACATTAATTGCGTTGCGCTCACTGCCCGCTTTC
CAGTCGGGAAACCTGTCGTGCCAGCTGCATTAATGAATCGGCCAACGCGCGGGGAGAGGCGGTTTGCGTA
TTGGGCGCTCTTCCGCTTCCTCGCTCACTGACTCGCTGCGCTCGGTCGTTCGGCTGCGGCGAGCGGTATC
AGCTCACTCAAAGGCGGTAATACGGTTATCCACAGAATCAGGGGATAACGCAGGAAAGAACATGTGAGCA
AAAGGCCAGCAAAAGGCCAGGAACCGTAAAAAGGCCGCGTTGCTGGCGTTTTTCCATAGGCTCCGCCCCC
CTGACGAGCATCACAAAAATCGACGCTCAAGTCAGAGGTGGCGAAACCCGACAGGACTATAAAGATACCA
GGCGTTTCCCCCTGGAAGCTCCCTCGTGCGCTCTCCTGTTCCGACCCTGCCGCTTACCGGATACCTGTCC
GCCTTTCTCCCTTCGGGAAGCGTGGCGCTTTCTCATAGCTCACGCTGTAGGTATCTCAGTTCGGTGTAGG
TCGTTCGCTCCAAGCTGGGCTGTGTGCACGAACCCCCCGTTCAGCCCGACCGCTGCGCCTTATCCGGTAA
CTATCGTCTTGAGTCCAACCCGGTAAGACACGACTTATCGCCACTGGCAGCAGCCACTGGTAACAGGATT
AGCAGAGCGAGGTATGTAGGCGGTGCTACAGAGTTCTTGAAGTGGTGGCCTAACTACGGCTACACTAGAA
GGACAGTATTTGGTATCTGCGCTCTGCTGAAGCCAGTTACCTTCGGAAAAAGAGTTGGTAGCTCTTGATC
CGGCAAACAAACCACCGCTGGTAGCGGTGGTTTTTTTGTTTGCAAGCAGCAGATTACGCGCAGAAAAAAA
GGATCTCAAGAAGATCCTTTGATCTTTTCTACGGGGTCTGACGCTCAGTGGAACGAAAACTCACGTTAAG
GGATTTTGGTCATGAGATTATCAAAAAGGATCTTCACCTAGATCCTTTTAAATTAAAAATGAAGTTTTAA
ATCAATCTAAAGTATATATGAGTAAACTTGGTCTGACAGTTACCAATGCTTAATCAGTGAGGCACCTATC
TCAGCGATCTGTCTATTTCGTTCATCCATAGTTGCCTGACTCCCCGTCGTGTAGATAACTACGATACGGG
AGGGCTTACCATCTGGCCCCAGTGCTGCAATGATACCGCGAGACCCACGCTCACCGGCTCCAGATTTATC
AGCAATAAACCAGCCAGCCGGAAGGGCCGAGCGCAGAAGTGGTCCTGCAACTTTATCCGCCTCCATCCAG
TCTATTAATTGTTGCCGGGAAGCTAGAGTAAGTAGTTCGCCAGTTAATAGTTTGCGCAACGTTGTTGCCA
TTGCTACAGGCATCGTGGTGTCACGCTCGTCGTTTGGTATGGCTTCATTCAGCTCCGGTTCCCAACGATC
AAGGCGAGTTACATGATCCCCCATGTTGTGCAAAAAAGCGGTTAGCTCCTTCGGTCCTCCGATCGTTGTC
AGAAGTAAGTTGGCCGCAGTGTTATCACTCATGGTTATGGCAGCACTGCATAATTCTCTTACTGTCATGC
CATCCGTAAGATGCTTTTCTGTGACTGGTGAGTACTCAACCAAGTCATTCTGAGAATAGTGTATGCGGCG
ACCGAGTTGCTCTTGCCCGGCGTCAATACGGGATAATACCGCGCCACATAGCAGAACTTTAAAAGTGCTC
ATCATTGGAAAACGTTCTTCGGGGCGAAAACTCTCAAGGATCTTACCGCTGTTGAGATCCAGTTCGATGT
AACCCACTCGTGCACCCAACTGATCTTCAGCATCTTTTACTTTCACCAGCGTTTCTGGGTGAGCAAAAAC
AGGAAGGCAAAATGCCGCAAAAAAGGGAATAAGGGCGACACGGAAATGTTGAATACTCATACTCTTCCTT
TTTCAATATTATTGAAGCATTTATCAGGGTTATTGTCTCATGAGCGGATACATATTTGAATGTATTTAGA
AAAATAAACAAATAGGGGTTCCGCGCACATTTCCCCGAAAAGTGCCACCTGACGTCTAAGAAACCATTAT
TATCATGACATTAACCTATAAAAATAGGCGTATCACGAGGCCCTTTCGTCTCGCGCGTTTCGGTGATGAC
GGTGAAAACCTCTGACACATGCAGCTCCCGGAGACGGTCACAGCTTGTCTGTAAGCGGATGCCGGGAGCA
GACAAGCCCGTCAGGGCGCGTCAGCGGGTGTTGGCGGGTGTCGGGGCTGGCTTAACTATGCGGCATCAGA
GCAGATTGTACTGAGAGTGCACCATATGCGGTGTGAAATACCGCACAGATGCGTAAGGAGAAAATACCGC
ATCAGGCGCCATTCGCCATTCAGGCTGCGCAACTGTTGGGAAGGGCGATCGGTGCGGGCCTCTTCGCTAT
TACGCCAGCTGGCGAAAGGGGGATGTGCTGCAAGGCGATTAAGTTGGGTAACGCCAGGGTTTTCCCAGTC
ACGACGTTGTAAAACGACGGCCAGTGCCACGCTCTCCCTTATGCGACTCCTGCATTAGGAAGCAGCCCAG
TAGTAGGTTGAGGCCGTTGAGCACCGCCGCCGCAAGGAATGGTGCATGCAAGGAGATGGCGCCCAACAGT
CCCCCGGCCACGGGGCCTGCCACCATACCCACGCCGAAACAAGCGCTCATGAGCCCGAAGTGGCGAGCCC
GATCTTCCCCATCGGTGATGTCGGCGATATAGGCGCCAGCAACCGCACCTGTGGCGCCGGTGATGCCGGC
CACGATGCGTCCGGCGTAGAGGCGATTAGTCCAATTTGTTAAAGACAGGATATCAGTGGTCCAGGCTCTA
GTTTTGACTCAACAATATCACCAGCTGAAGCCTATAGAGTACGAGCCATAGATAAAATAAAAGATTTTAT
TTAGTCTCCAGAAAAAGGGGGGAATGAAAGACCCCACCTGTAGGTTTGGCAAGCTAGCTTAAGTAACGCC
ATTTTGCAAGGCATGGAAAATACATAACTGAGAATAGAGAAGTTCAGATCAAGGTTAGGAACAGAGAGAC
AGCAGAATATGGGCCAAACAGGATATCTGTGGTAAGCAGTTCCTGCCCCGGCTCAGGGCCAAGAACAGAT
GGTCCCCAGATGCGGTCCCGCCCTCAGCAGTTTCTAGAGAACCATCAGATGTTTCCAGGGTGCCCCAAGG
ACCTGAAATGACCCTGTGCCTTATTTGAACTAACCAATCAGTTCGCTTCTCGCTTCTGTTCGCGCGCTTC
TGCTCCCCGAGCTCAATAAAAGAGCCCACAACCCCTCACTCGGCGCGCCAGTCCTCCGATAGACTGCGTC
GCCCGGGTACCCGTATTCCCAATAAAGCCTCTTGCTGTTTGCATCCGAATCGTGGACTCGCTGATCCTTG
GGAGGGTCTCCTCAGATTGATTGACTGCCCACCTCGGGGGTCTTTCATTTGGAGGTTCCACCGAGATTTG
GAGACCCCTGCCCAGGGACCACCGACCCCCCCGCCGGGAGGTAAGCTGGCCAGCGGTCGTTTCGTGTCTG
TCTCTGTCTTTGTGCGTGTTTGTGCCGGCATCTAATGTTTGCGCCTGCGTCTGTACTAGTTAGCTAACTA
GCTCTGTATCTGGCGGACCCGTGGTGGAACTGACGAGTTCTGAACACCCGGCCGCAACCCTGGGAGACGT
CCCAGGGACTTTGGGGGCCGTTTTTGTGGCCCGACCTGAGGAAGGGAGTCGATGTGGAATCCGACCCCGT
CAGGATATGTGGTTCTGGTAGGAGACGAGAACCTAAAACAGTTCCCGCCTCCGTCTGAATTTTTGCTTTC
GGTTTGGAACCGAAGCCGCGCGTCTTGTCTGCTGCAGCGCTGCAGCATCGTTCTGTGTTGTCTCTGTCTG
ACTGTGTTTCTGTATTTGTCTGAAAATTAGGGCCAGACTGTTACCACTCCCTTAAGTTTGACCTTAGGTC
ACTGGAAAGATGTCGAGCGGATCGCTCACAACCAGTCGGTAGATGTCAAGAAGAGACGTTGGGTTACCTT
CTGCTCTGCAGAATGGCCAACCTTTAACGTCGGATGGCCGCGAGACGGCACCTTTAACCGAGACCTCATC
ACCCAGGTTAAGATCAAGGTCTTTTCACCTGGCCCGCATGGACACCCAGACCAGGTCCCCTACATCGTGA
CCTGGGAAGCCTTGGCTTTTGACCCCCCTCCCTGGGTCAAGCCCTTTGTACACCCTAAGCCTCCGCCTCC
TCTTCCTCCATCCGCCCCGTCTCTCCCCCTTGAACCTCCTCGTTCGACCCCGCCTCGATCCTCCCTTTAT
CCAGCCCTCACTCCTTCTCTAGGCGCCGGAATTAGATCTCTCGAGGTTAACGAATTCCGCCCCCCCCCCC
TAACGTTACTGGCCGAAGCCGCTTGGAATAAGGCCGGTGTGCGTTTGTCTATATGTTATTTTCCACCATA
TTGCCGTCTTTTGGCAATGTGAGGGCCCGGAAACCTGGCCCTGTCTTCTTGACGAGCATTCCTAGGGGTC
TTTCCCCTCTCGCCAAAGGAATGCAAGGTCTGTTGAATGTCGTGAAGGAAGCAGTTCCTCTGGAAGCTTC
TTGAAGACAAACAACGTCTGTAGCGACCCTTTGCAGGCAGCGGAACCCCCCACCTGGCGACAGGTGCCTC
TGCGGCCAAAAGCCACGTGTATAAGATACACCTGCAAAGGCGGCACAACCCCAGTGCCACGTTGTGAGTT
GGATAGTTGTGGAAAGAGTCAAATGGCTCTCCTCAAGCGTATTCAACAAGGGGCTGAAGGATGCCCAGAA
GGTACCCCATTGTATGGGATCTGATCTGGGGCCTCGGTGCACATGCTTTACATGTGTTTAGTCGAGGTTA
AAAAAACGTCTAGGCCCCCCGAACCACGGGGACGTGGTTTTCCTTTGAAAAACACGATGATAATATGGCC
ACAACCATGACCGAGTACAAGCCCACGGTGCGCCTCGCCACCCGCGACGACGTCCCCAGGGCCGTACGCA
CCCTCGCCGCCGCGTTCGCCGACTACCCCGCCACGCGCCACACCGTCGATCCGGACCGCCACATCGAGCG
GGTCACCGAGCTGCAAGAACTCTTCCTCACGCGCGTCGGGCTCGACATCGGCAAGGTGTGGGTCGCGGAC
GACGGCGCCGCGGTGGCGGTCTGGACCACGCCGGAGAGCGTCGAAGCGGGGGCGGTGTTCGCCGAGATCG
GCCCGCGCATGGCCGAGTTGAGCGGTTCCCGGCTGGCCGCGCAGCAACAGATGGAAGGCCTCCTGGCGCC
GCACCGGCCCAAGGAGCCCGCGTGGTTCCTGGCCACCGTCGGCGTCTCGCCCGACCACCAGGGCAAGGGT
CTGGGCAGCGCCGTCGTGCTCCCCGGAGTGGAGGCGGCCGAGCGCGCCGGGGTGCCCGCCTTCCTGGAGA
CCTCCGCGCCCCGCAACCTCCCCTTCTACGAGCGGCTCGGCTTCACCGTCACCGCCGACGTCGAGGTGCC
CGAAGGACCGCGCACCTGGTGCATGACCCGCAAGCCCGGTGCCTGACGCCCGCCCCACGACCCGCAGCGC
CCGACCGAAAGGAGCGCACGACCCCATGCATCGATGATCTAGAGCTCGCTGATCAGCCTCGACTGTGCCT
TCTAGTTGCCAGCCATCTGTTGTTTGCCCCTCCCCCGTGCCTTCCTTGACCCTGGAAGGTGCCACTCCCA
CTGTCCTTTCCTAATAAAATGAGGAAATTGCATCGCATTGTCTGAGTAGGTGTCATTCTATTCTGGGGGG
TGGGGTGGGGCAGGACAGCAAGGGGGAGGATTGGGAAGACAATAGCAGGCATGCTGGGGATGCGGTGGGC
TCTATGGCTTCTGAGGCGGAAAGAACCTGCAGCCCAAGCTT
Features (pLannotate 1.2.2; 20 found; start..end, strand, type, name):
     47..561     +  LTR            3' LTR: 3' long terminal repeat from murine embryonic stem cell virus
    723..739     -  protein_bind   lac operator: The lac repressor binds to the lac operator to inhibit transcription in E. coli. This inhibition can be relieved by adding lactose or isopropyl-β-D-thiogalactopyranoside (IPTG). lac repressor encoded by lacI
    747..777     -  promoter       lac promoter: promoter for the E. coli lac operon
    792..813     -  protein_bind   CAP binding site: CAP binding activates transcription in the presence of cAMP. E. coli catabolite activator protein
    826..918     -  CDS            lacI (fragment): lac repressor; lacI; The lac repressor binds to the lac operator to inhibit transcription in E. coli. This inhibition can be relieved by adding lactose or isopropyl-β-D-thiogalactopyranoside (IPTG).
   1101..1689    -  rep_origin     ori: high-copy-number ColE1/pMB1/pBR322/pUC origin of replication
   1860..2720    -  CDS            AmpR: β-lactamase; bla; confers resistance to ampicillin, carbenicillin, and related antibiotics
   2721..2825    -  promoter       AmpR promoter: bla
   2920..2955    +  CDS            rop (fragment): Rop protein, which maintains plasmids at low copy number; rop
   3057..3156    +  misc_feature   bom (fragment): basis of mobility region from pBR322
   3162..3316    -  CDS            lacZα (fragment): LacZα fragment of β-galactosidase; lacZ fragment
   3319..3592    -  CDS            TcR (fragment): tetracycline efflux protein; tet; confers resistance to tetracycline
   3593..3691    +  CDS            env (fragment): murine leukemia virus gPr80 envelope polyprotein precursor; env; proteolytically cleaved into gp70SU and p15TM subunits
   3733..4249    +  LTR            5' LTR: 5' long terminal repeat from murine embryonic stem cell virus
   4313..4654    +  misc_feature   MESV Ψ: packaging signal of murine embryonic stem cell virus
   4721..5137    +  CDS            gag (truncated): truncated Moloney murine leukemia virus (MMLV) gag gene lacking the start codon
   5271..5733    +  misc_feature   IRES: internal ribosome entry site (IRES) of the encephalomyocarditis virus (EMCV)
   5747..6346    +  CDS            PuroR: puromycin N-acetyltransferase; pac from Streptomyces alboniger; confers resistance to puromycin
   6433..6657    +  polyA_signal   bGH poly(A) signal: bovine growth hormone polyadenylation signal
   6661..6677    +  promoter       SV40 promoter (fragment): SV40 enhancer and early promoter
