[The description below was written by a language model from this plasmid's Addgene catalogue record and pLannotate feature annotations shown in this document.]
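Description:
6691 Bicistronic_ires_puro is an empty gammaretroviral expression backbone of 6,691 bp derived from the MigR1 vector. According to the record, the parent was cut with HindIII and HpaI, and a partial IRES followed by a puromycin resistance gene, taken from a plasmid called pPY_CAG_CRE_IP, was inserted. It is propagated in E. coli as a high-copy plasmid through a ColE1/pUC-type origin and selected with ampicillin via the β-lactamase gene and its promoter. The bacterial portion also carries several annotated remnants of earlier cloning vectors (fragments of lacI, lacZα, rop, bom and the tetracycline resistance gene, plus a lac promoter/operator), which appear to be vestigial.

The viral cassette is flanked by 5' and 3' long terminal repeats of the murine embryonic stem cell virus type. Downstream of the 5' LTR lie the MESV Ψ packaging signal and a truncated MMLV gag segment lacking its start codon, elements that allow the transcript to be packaged into virions when the viral proteins are supplied in trans by a packaging system. A minimal polylinker, not annotated in the feature table but presumably located between gag and the IRES, accepts a gene of interest. This is followed by the EMCV IRES, the puromycin N-acetyltransferase coding sequence and a bGH polyadenylation signal, with a short SV40 promoter fragment just before the 3' LTR. No internal promoter is annotated upstream of the cloning site, so expression is presumably LTR-driven. This would yield one bicistronic mRNA in which the inserted gene is translated cap-dependently and PuroR through the IRES. Puromycin selection of transduced mammalian cells therefore enriches for cells that also express the transgene, suiting the vector to making stable expressing lines.
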