Addgene plasmid #64335: 6691 Bicistronic_ires_puro
Purpose: (Empty Backbone) This a retroviral expression plasmid with a minimal polylinker followed by IRES and puro resistance gene
Depositing lab: Georgios Stathopoulos. Depositing organization: University of Patras. Publication: Mutant KRAS promotes malignant pleural effusion formation. Agalioti T, Giannou AD, Krontira AC, Kanellakis NI, Kati D, Vreka M, Pepe M, Spella M, Lilis I, Zazara DE, Nikolouli E, Spiropoulou N, Papadakis A, Papadia K, Voulgaridis A, Harokopos V, Stamou P, Meiners S, Eickelberg O, Snyder LA, Antimisiaris SG, Kardamakis D, Psallidas I, Marazioti A, Stathopoulos GT. Nat Commun. 2017 May 16;8:15205. doi: 10.1038/ncomms15205. PubMed 28508873.
Backbone
  Vector backbone: Migr1
  Backbone manufacturer: Theodora Agalioti
  Modifications to backbone: HindIII and HpaI digest
  Vector type: Retroviral
  Selectable markers: Puromycin
Growth in bacteria
  Bacterial resistance: Ampicillin, 100 μg/mL
  Growth temperature: 37°C
  Growth strain: XL1 Blue
  Copy number: High Copy
Gene/Insert
  Cloning method: Restriction Enzyme
Terms and licenses: Academic/Nonprofit Terms; Industry Terms: Not Available to Industry
Depositor comments: This construct was created in G. Stathopoulos lab in Patras, Greece, by Theodora Agalioti; The backbone is derived from MigR1 vector to which a partial IRES followed by puromycin selection gene derived from pPY_CAG_CRE_IP plasmid was inserted
How to cite: 6691 Bicistronic_ires_puro was a gift from Georgios Stathopoulos (Addgene plasmid # 64335 ; http://n2t.net/addgene:64335 ; RRID:Addgene_64335)
