>Addgene plasmid #64335 | 6691 Bicistronic_ires_puro | addgene partial sequence | sequence record 114191 | IRES-F 5'-TGGCTCTCCTCAAGCGTATT-3'
CCCATTGTATGGGATCTGATCTGGGGCCTCGGTGCACATGCTTTACATGTGTTTAGTCGAGGTTAAAAAA
ACGTCTAGGCCCCCCGAACCACGGGGACGTGGTTTTCCTTTGAAAAACACGATGATAATATGGCCACAAC
CATGACCGAGTACAAGCCCACGGTGCGCCTCGCCACCCGCGACGACGTCCCCAGGGCCGTACGCACCCTC
GCCGCCGCGTTCGCCGACTACCCCGCCACGCGCCACACCGTCGATCCGGACCGCCACATCGAGCGGGTCA
CCGAGCTGCAAGAACTCTTCCTCACGCGCGTCGGGCTCGACATCGGCAAGGTGTGGGTCGCGGACGACGG
CGCCGCGGTGGCGGTCTGGACCACGCCGGAGAGCGTCGAAGCGGGGGCGGTGTTCGCCGAGATCGGCCCG
CGCATGGCCGAGTTGAGCGGTTCCCGGCTGGCCGCGCAGCAACAGATGGAAGGCCTCCTGGCGCCGCACC
GGCCCAAGGAGCCCGCGTGGTTCCTGGCCACCGTCGGCGTCTCGCCCGACCACCAGGGCAAGGGTCTGGG
CAGCGCCGTCGTGCTCCCCGGAGTGGAGGCGGCCGAGCGCGCCGGGGTGCCCGCCTTCCTGGAGACCTCC
GCGCCCCGCAACCTCCCCTTCTACGAGCGGCTCGGCTTCACCGTCACCGCCGACGTCGAGGTGCCCGAAG
GACCGCGCACCTGGTGCATGACCCGCAAGCCCGGTGCCTGACGCCCGCCCCACGACCCGCAGCGCCCGAC
CGAAAGGAGCGCACGACCCCATGCATCGATGATCTAGAGCTCGCTGATCAGCCTCGACTGTGCCTTCTAG
TTGCCAGCCATCTGTTGTTTGCCCCTCCCCCGTGCCTTCCTTGACC
