>Addgene plasmid #64335 | 6691 Bicistronic_ires_puro | addgene partial sequence | sequence record 114192 | gag-F 5'-ccaacctttaacgtcggatg-3'
TCACCCAGGTTAAGATCAAGGTCTTTTCACCTGGCCCGCATGGACACCCAGACCAGGTCCCCTACATCGT
GACCTGGGAAGCCTTGGCTTTTGACCCCCCTCCCTGGGTCAAGCCCTTTGTACACCCTAAGCCTCCGCCT
CCTCTTCCTCCATCCGCCCCGTCTCTCCCCCTTGAACCTCCTCGTTCGACCCCGCCTCGATCCTCCCTTT
ATCCAGCCCTCACTCCTTCTCTAGGCGCCGGAATTAGATCTCTCGAGGTTAACGAATTCCGCCCCCCCCC
CCTAA
